Addgene plasmid #139398: pMT493
Purpose: Bile Acid inducible sgRNA-6 with PM6 driving Nanoluc expression (NOT Gate 6), pNBU1 backbone, AmpR, ErmR
Depositing lab: Christopher Voigt. Publication: Genetic circuit design automation for the gut resident species Bacteroides thetaiotaomicron. Taketani M, Zhang J, Zhang S, Triassi AJ, Huang YJ, Griffith LG, Voigt CA. Nat Biotechnol. 2020 Aug;38(8):962-969. doi: 10.1038/s41587-020-0468-5. Epub 2020 Mar 30. PubMed 32231334.
Backbone
  Vector backbone: pNBU1
  Vector type: Synthetic Biology
Growth in bacteria
  Bacterial resistance: Ampicillin, 100 μg/mL
  Growth temperature: 37°C
  Growth strain: Pir1
  Copy number: Low Copy
Gene/Insert
  Gene/Insert name: Bile Acid inducible sgRNA-6 with PM6 driving Nanoluc expression (NOT Gate 6)
  Promoter: Bile Acid inducible Promoter
  Cloning method: Gibson Cloning
  Sequencing primers: 5′ aacgcactgagaagccctta; 3′ tgagcaacaaggaatccaaca
Terms and licenses: Academic/Nonprofit Terms; Industry Terms: Not Available to Industry
How to cite: pMT493 was a gift from Christopher Voigt (Addgene plasmid # 139398 ; http://n2t.net/addgene:139398 ; RRID:Addgene_139398)
