[The description below was written by a language model from this plasmid's Addgene catalogue record and pLannotate feature annotations shown in this document.]
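Description:
pMT493 is a synthetic-biology plasmid built on the pNBU1 backbone and carrying a CRISPR-interference-style NOT gate ("NOT Gate 6") from a genetic circuit toolkit developed for the gut commensal Bacteroides thetaiotaomicron. It is a shuttle-type construct. In E. coli it replicates from the R6K γ origin, which depends on the pi initiator protein and therefore requires a pir-expressing host such as the recorded Pir1 strain, where it is maintained at low copy under ampicillin selection (AmpR, β-lactamase). An incP oriT, with an adjacent traJ fragment, allows conjugative mobilisation into a recipient. An erythromycin-resistance methylase gene (annotated by similarity to ermC') supplies the ErmR marker for selection in the target organism. pNBU-type vectors are generally used for chromosomal integration in Bacteroides, but no integrase or attachment site is annotated. A stretch of roughly 3 kb between the reporter and the erm gene carries no automated annotation.

The payload has two linked parts. A bile acid-inducible promoter drives sgRNA-6, seen in the feature table as an S. pyogenes Cas9 guide RNA scaffold. Downstream, the cognate PM6 promoter drives NanoLuc, detected as an Oplophorus luciferase catalytic subunit fragment. An sTRSV hammerhead ribozyme lies upstream of the reporter and probably acts as a self-cleaving insulator that standardises the 5' end of the transcript. The short "hsp70 poly(A)" hit is most likely a spurious match. In operation, adding bile acid induces the guide, which would direct a dCas9 to repress PM6, so luminescence falls as input rises. No Cas9 gene is annotated here, so it is presumably supplied separately. The plasmid is suited to characterising this gate's response function.
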