Features (pLannotate 1.2.2; 10 found; start..end, strand, type, name):
     99..174     +  misc_RNA       gRNA scaffold: guide RNA scaffold for the Streptococcus pyogenes CRISPR/Cas9 system
    364..413     +  misc_RNA       sTRSV HHRz: hammerhead ribozyme from the tobacco ringspot virus satellite RNA (Khvorova et al., 2003)
    450..467     +  polyA_signal   hsp70 poly(A) (fragment): polyadenlyation signal from the Drosophila melanogaster hsp70Ab gene
    474..992     +  CDS            LUCI_OPLGR (fragment): Experimental evidence at protein level: Swiss-Prot protein existence level 1. Catalytic subunit of oplophorus-luciferin 2-monooxygenase. Oxidoreductase that converts coelenterazine (the oplophorus luciferin) to coelenteramide under emission of blue light with a maximum at 454 nm. Is also active with bisdeoxycoelenterazine. From Oplophorus gracilirostris (Luminous shrimp).
   4130..4858    -  CDS            ermC': ERM_BACIU - Experimental evidence at protein level: Swiss-Prot protein existence level 1. This protein produces a dimethylation of the adenine residue at position 2085 in 23S rRNA, resulting in reduced affinity between ribosomes and macrolide-lincosamide-streptogramin B antibiotics. From Bacillus subtilis.
   5329..5345    +  promoter       AmpR promoter (fragment): bla
   5346..6206    +  CDS            AmpR: β-lactamase; bla; confers resistance to ampicillin, carbenicillin, and related antibiotics
   6259..6304    -  CDS            traJ (fragment): oriT-recognizing protein; traJ
   6337..6446    -  oriT           oriT: incP origin of transfer
   6617..7005    +  rep_origin     R6K γ ori: γ replication origin from E. coli plasmid R6K; requires the R6K initiator protein pi for replication
>Addgene plasmid #139398 | pMT493 | addgene full sequence | sequence record 313939 | Addgene NGS Result
ATTTAAATGTACACCCGTTTGTTTACTTTACTTTAGTTATGTACCTTTGTCGGCAATGTACACCCGAAAG
TTTACTTTCAAAGATAAAATGGTTTAGTGTTTTAGAGCTAGAAATAGCAAGTTAAAATAAGGCTAGTCCG
TTATCAACTTGAAAAAGTGGCACCGAGTCGGTGCTTTTTTTGGATCCCCAATTATTGAACACCCTAACGG
GTGTTTTTTTTTTTTTGGTCTCCCGCGGCCGCGCCGCGGCCGCTGCTGTCATAGGCCGGTTGTCCGGTAG
TCCGGATGATTTAAGGAAGATTTCTCTTCTTTTTTCACTTTCTCCGAACAACCTCCAACTAAACCATTTT
ATCTTTGCAGTAGCTGTCACCGGATGTGCTTTCCGGTCTGATGAGTCCGTGAGGACGAAACAGCCTCTAC
AAATAATTTTGTTTAACGCATTTTAAAATAAAATAAATTATTTATTTAATTAAACGAATATGGTTTTTAC
TCTGGAAGATTTTGTTGGCGATTGGCGTCAGACCGCGGGTTATAATTTGGATCAAGTCCTGGAACAGGGT
GGCGTAAGCTCTCTGTTCCAGAACCTGGGTGTGAGCGTGACGCCGATTCAGCGCATCGTTCTGTCCGGCG
AGAACGGTCTGAAAATTGATATTCATGTGATCATCCCGTACGAAGGCCTGAGCGGTGACCAAATGGGTCA
AATCGAGAAAATCTTTAAAGTCGTCTACCCAGTTGACGATCACCACTTCAAGGTTATCTTGCATTACGGT
ACGCTGGTGATTGATGGTGTGACCCCGAATATGATTGACTATTTCGGCCGTCCGTATGAAGGCATTGCCG
TTTTTGACGGTAAAAAGATCACCGTCACCGGTACCCTGTGGAATGGCAATAAGATTATTGACGAGCGTCT
GATTAACCCGGACGGCAGCCTGCTGTTCCGCGTGACCATCAACGGTGTCACGGGTTGGCGTCTGTGCGAG
CGCATCCTGGCATAATGAACTGGGATCCCTCGGTACCAAATTTTCGAAAAAAGACGCTGAAAAGCGTCTT
TTTTCGTTTTGGTCCGCGGCCGCCGGCCGCTGATCTGGAAGAAGCAATGAAAGCTGCTGTTAAGTCTCCG
AATCAGGTATTGTTCCTGACAGGTGTATTCCCATCCGGTAAACGCGGATACTTTGCAGTTGATCTGACTC
AGGAATAAATTATAAATTAAGGTAAGAAGATTGTAGGATAAGCTAATGAAATAGAAAAAGGATGCCGTCA
CACAACTTGTCGGCATTCTTTTTTGTTTTATTAGTTGAAAATATAGTGAAAAAGTTGCCTAAATATGTAT
GTTAACAAATTATTTGTCGTAACTTTGCACTCCAAATCTGTTTTTAACATATGGCACTAATGCAGAAAAA
ATTGACTCGTTCTCAGCAGAAACACTTGGACATCATCAACGCTGCTAAAGAAGAATTCATCGAATTCGGT
TTCTTGGCTGCTAACATGGACCGTATCACTTCTTCTGCTGAAGTATCTAAACGTACTTTGTACCGTCACT
TCGAATCTAAAGAAGTATTGTTCGAATCTGTATTGACTATCATCAACGACTCTGTAAACGAATCTATCTC
TTACCACTTCGACCCGAACAAATCTACTGAAGAACAGTTGACTGAAATCGCTTACAAAGAAATCGACGTA
TTGTACAAAACTTACGGTATCGCTTTGGCTCGTACTATCGTAATGGAATTCTTGCGTCAGCCGGAAATGG
CTAAAACTTTGATCCAGAACATCTACTCTATCCGTGCTATCACTCAGTGGTTCCGTTCTGCTATCGAAGC
TAAACGTTTGAAAGACGCTGACCCGAAATTGATGACTGACGTATACGTATCTTTGTTCCAGGGTTTGTTC
TTCTGGCCGCAGGTAATGCACTTGGACTTGGAACCGCACGGTGAAGAATTGTCTCAGAAAATCGAAACTT
TGACTACTATCTTCTTGCAGTCTTACGGTGTAGCTGAATAACAATGAATGGGCTTTCCTCGGTACCAAAT
TCCAGAAAAGAGGCCTCCCGAAAGGGGGGCCTTTTTTCGTTTTGGTCCCTAATTGCCTATCTTCCAGTGA
TGGAACAGCATTTGTGCATTGGCTGCAACAATCAGCCTTACTTGTGCCTGTTCTATTTCCGAACCGACCG
CTTGTATGAATGCATCAAAATTCGTTTTCTCTACGTTGGATTCCTTGTTGCTCATATTGTGATGATAATT
TCTACAAATATAGTCATTGGTAACTATCTATGAAACTGTTTGATACTTTTATCAGTCCAGTAGTTTTACA
AGGTCTTTCTTCATTTCTTCGTCAATATCCCTGTATCGTCTGAAAGCTTTGCTTCCCTCCTTGTGTCCCG
ACAGTGCGGAAACAAGGTTCGGGTCTTTCACTTTTTTATAGATATTGCCGATAAACGTACGTCTTGCCAG
ATGGCTGCTTGCCACTTCATAAATAGGTCGTTTGATTTCGTTGTGCGTCAACGGGTCTAAGATTGTTACG
ATGCGGTCAACTCCAGCTAATTTGAATATCTTTTTTATGGCATCATTGTACTTTTGCTCGGATATGAACG
GCAACAGTTTTCCCTCATATTCTTTGTAGCGTTCAAGGATTTCTTTCGCTTTGTCGTTAAGTGGAACACG
TACCGTAACCGGATTCCCCTCTTTGGTTTTCTTGGGAATATATTCTATGGCTTCATTGACCACATTTAGT
TTGGTCATTCGGTACAGGTCGCTCACCCTGCATCCTATCAGTGTCTGAAATATGAATATATCCCTCTGTA
TTGCCAGTTGTGGGGTGGCAGAAAGGTCTGCATTAAAAATCCTGTCCCTTTCTTCGAGTGTTATATAATA
AGGTGTACCATATGTACACTCCTCTATCGGAAACTTGTCGAAAGGTCTGTTTGTGGTGCGTTTGTTATCG
AAGCACCACAGGAAGAATGTGCGTATTCTTGAAAAACAGTCTATCAGCGTGTTTTTGCTTCTGGGCTGTG
GTGTCCTCTTTTCGGGAATGGCTTCATAAATGCTCGGGTAAAGTTCATAATACTGGTATTCGTTCTGAAA
GAAATCCCACATATCCCGAAGCGTGTCAGGTGTTACCAAATCCACATCAAGGATAAAGCCCTTTTGTCCT
CTCTTTGTAGCCCTTACATATAGTTCATAACGCAGTAAGGCTCTTTTGACAACCCGGAAATTTTTCTTTC
GTACTTCCGACAAAGGGTGCTTGTTTAGAAATTCATCGAATAGTTCTCCAATGGTAGGCTTGATAACCAC
TTCCTCCGGCAAAAAATATTTTTCAGGATGGTAAAATTTATCAAGTGTTGTTTTTAGCCATTCTTTGTCT
ATTGCTTCCTTTTCTTGTTGATATACCTTCTCGATATAGGTTTTCAACTGGCGTATCTCTTCATTTATAT
GGGTACGCATTTCTTCATTGCAGACAGCTTTCGTTTTTACACATTCGTCTTTATCATCCCATAGATTGGG
ATTGATGGCTAACTGAGTAGGAGCAACGGAGTCTAACTGCCTTCCGTTTCTAAAACGGACATAGATTGTA
GCCATGGATTCTGTATCATATCGTTTGGCTGCTTTTTTAATGATAAAGGTTACTTTCATAGACTTTCAGG
TTGAATTTTACTCTGCTGCAAATATAAATATTTTCCCCAGCATTTTCCCCACATCTGCTAAATATTTTGC
AATTCGATTAAACTTGGATTAAAATTTAATAGGATTATAACATATTGAAATACAGTGTAATTGTGGCGTT
TTTCCGCATTTTTCTTTTTACCCACATTTTCCCCACTTTAATTATTTCAAATGCGGGGTCTGGGTACAAG
AAAGAAAGCTAAGTATTTGATAGTTCAATACTTAGCTTTTTCTTTTGCTTGAATTTTCCCCACATTTTCC
CCACACGTGCAAAAAATATAGCAGTAAGTCATTATTTCTTTTGGTTGAACGTAGAGAGTAGCGATATTAA
AAGAATCCGATGAGAAAAGACTAATATTTATCTATCCATTCAGTTTGATTTCTCAGGACTTTACATCGTC
CTGAAAGTATTTGTTGGTACCGAGGACGCGTAAACATTTACAGTTGCATGTGGCCTATTGTTTTTAGCCG
TTAAATATTTTATAACTATTAAATAGCGATACAAATTGTTCGAAACTAATATTGTTTATATCATATATTC
TCGCATGTTTTAAAGCTTTATTAAATTGATTTTTTGTAAACAGTTTTTCGTACTCTTTGTTAACCCATTT
CATTACAAAAGTTTCATATTTTTTTCTCTCTTTAAATGCCATTTTTGCTGGCTTTCTTTTTAATACAATT
AATGTGCTATCCACTTTAGGTTTTGGATGGAAATAATACCTAGGAATTTTTGCTAATATAGAAATATCTA
CCTCTGCCATTAACAGCAATGCTAGTGATCTGTTTGTATCTAATAACATTTTAGCAAAACCATATTCCAC
TATTAAATAACTTATTGTGGCTGAACTTTCAAAAACAATTTTTCGAATTATATTTGTGCTTATGTTGTAA
GGTATGCTGCCAAATATTTTATATGGATTGTGGCTAGGAAATGTAAATTTCAGTATATCATCATTTACTA
TTTGATAGTTAGGATAATTTAAGAGCTTATTACGAGTTACCTCACATAATTTAGAATCAATTTCTATCGC
CGTTACAAAATTACATCTCTTTACCAATCCAGCAGTAAAATGACCTTTCCCTGCACCTATTTCAAAGATG
TTATCTTTTTCATCTAAACTTATGCAATTCATTATTTTTTCTATGTGATATTTTGAAGTAATAAAATTTT
GACTATCTTTTATATTTACTTTGTTCATTATAACCTCTCCTTAATTTATTGCATCTCTTTTCGAATATTT
ATGTTTTTTGAGAAAAGAACGTACTCATGGTTCATCCCGATATGCGTATCGGTCTGTATATCAGCAACTT
TCTATGTGTTTCAACTACAATAGTCATCTATTCTCATCTTTCTGAGTCCACCCCCTGCAAAGCCCCTCTT
TACGACATAAAAATTCGGTCGGAAAAGGTATGCAAAAGATGTTTCTCTCTTTAAGAGAAACTCTTCGGGA
TGCAAAAATATGAAAATAACTCCAATTCACCAAATTATATAGCGACTTTTTTACAAAATGCTAAAATTTG
TTGATTTCCGTCAAGCAATTGTTGAGCAAAAATGTCTTTTACGATAAAATGATACCTCAATATCAACTGT
TTAGCAAAACGATATTTCTCTTAAAGAGAGAAACACCTTTTTGTTCACCAATCCCCGACTTTTAATCCCG
CGGCCATGATTGAAAAAGGAAGAGTATGAGTATTCAACATTTCCGTGTCGCCCTTATTCCCTTTTTTGCG
GCATTTTGCCTTCCTGTTTTTGCTCACCCAGAAACGCTGGTGAAAGTAAAAGATGCTGAAGATCAGTTGG
GTGCACGAGTGGGTTACATCGAACTGGATCTCAACAGCGGTAAGATCCTTGAGAGTTTTCGCCCCGAAGA
ACGTTTTCCAATGATGAGCACTTTTAAAGTTCTGCTATGTGGCGCGGTATTATCCCGTATTGACGCCGGG
CAAGAGCAACTCGGTCGCCGCATACACTATTCTCAGAATGACTTGGTTGAGTACTCACCAGTCACAGAAA
AGCATCTTACGGATGGCATGACAGTAAGAGAATTATGCAGTGCTGCCATAACCATGAGTGATAACACTGC
GGCCAACTTACTTCTGACAACGATCGGAGGACCGAAGGAGCTAACCGCTTTTTTGCACAACATGGGGGAT
CATGTAACTCGCCTTGATCGTTGGGAACCGGAGCTGAATGAAGCCATACCAAACGACGAGCGTGACACCA
CGATGCCTGTAGCAATGGCAACAACGTTGCGCAAACTATTAACTGGCGAACTACTTACTCTAGCTTCCCG
GCAACAATTAATAGACTGGATGGAGGCGGATAAAGTTGCAGGACCACTTCTGCGCTCGGCCCTTCCGGCT
GGCTGGTTTATTGCTGATAAATCTGGAGCCGGTGAGCGTGGGTCACGCGGTATCATTGCAGCACTGGGGC
CAGATGGTAAGCCCTCCCGTATCGTAGTTATCTACACGACGGGGAGTCAGGCAACTATGGATGAACGAAA
TAGACAGATCGCTGAGATAGGTGCCTCACTGATTAAGCATTGGTAACTGTCAGACCAAGTTTACTCATAA
CGCGTCAATTCGAGGGGGATCAATTCCGTGATAGGTGGGCTGCCCTTCCTGGTTGGCTTGGTTTCATCAG
CCATCCGCTTGCCCTCATCTGTTACGCCGGCGGTAGCCGGCCAGCCTCGCAGAGCAGGATTCCCGTTGAG
CACCGCCAGGTGCGAATAAGGGACAGTGAAGAAGGAACACCCGCTCGCGGGTGGGCCTACTTCACCTATC
CTGCCCGGCTGACGCCGTTGGATACACCAAGGAAAGTCTACACGAACCCTTTGGCAAAATCCTGTATATC
GTGCGAAAAAGGATGGATATACCGAAAAAATCGCTATAATGACCCCGAAGCAGGGTTATGCAGCGGAAAA
CGGAATTGATCCGGCCACGATGCGTCCGGCGTAGAGGATCTGAAGATCAGCAGTTCAACCTGTTGATAGT
ACGTACTAAGCTCTCATGTTTCACGTACTAAGCTCTCATGTTTAACGTACTAAGCTCTCATGTTTAACGA
ACTAAACCCTCATGGCTAACGTACTAAGCTCTCATGGCTAACGTACTAAGCTCTCATGTTTCACGTACTA
AGCTCTCATGTTTGAACAATAAAATTAATATAAATCAGCAACTTAAATAGCCTCTAAGGTTTTAAGTTTT
ATAAGAAAAAAAAGAATATATAAGGCTTTTAAAGCTTTTAAGGTTTAACGGTTGTGGACAACAAGCCAGG
GATGTAACGCACTGAGAAGCCCTTAGAGCCTCTCAAAGCAATTTTGAGTGACACAGGAACACTTAACGGC
TGACATGGGAATTCCCCTCCACCGCGGTGTATTAATGCGGCTGCAATTTTTTTGGGCGGGGCCGCCCAAA
AAAATCCTAGCACCCTGCAGGGTCTCCCGCTTTACAAAGAAAATTCGACAAACTGTTATTTTTCTATCT
